>Addgene plasmid #195375 | FLAG-Ex1-17-PTPN22 | addgene full sequence | sequence record 387195 | Addgene NGS Result
CGCCATGCATTAGTTATTAATAGTAATCAATTACGGGGTCATTAGTTCATAGCCCATATATGGAGTTCCG
CGTTACATAACTTACGGTAAATGGCCCGCCTGGCTGACCGCCCAACGACCCCCGCCCATTGACGTCAATA
ATGACGTATGTTCCCATAGTAACGCCAATAGGGACTTTCCATTGACGTCAATGGGTGGAGTATTTACGGT
AAACTGCCCACTTGGCAGTACATCAAGTGTATCATATGCCAAGTACGCCCCCTATTGACGTCAATGACGG
TAAATGGCCCGCCTGGCATTATGCCCAGTACATGACCTTATGGGACTTTCCTACTTGGCAGTACATCTAC
GTATTAGTCATCGCTATTACCATGGTGATGCGGTTTTGGCAGTACATCAATGGGCGTGGATAGCGGTTTG
ACTCACGGGGATTTCCAAGTCTCCACCCCATTGACGTCAATGGGAGTTTGTTTTGGCACCAAAATCAACG
GGACTTTCCAAAATGTCGTAACAACTCCGCCCCATTGACGCAAATGGGCGGTAGGCGTGTACGGTGGGAG
GTCTATATAAGCAGAGCTGGTTTAGTGAACCGTCAGATCCGCTAGCGATTACGCCAAGCTCGAAATTAAC
CCTCACTAAAGGGAACAAAAGCTGGAGCTCCACCGCGGTGGCGGCCGCCACCATGGATTACAAGGATGAC
GACGATAAGAGCCCGGGCGGA
[903 nt withheld, positions 722-1624]
CATTCTGGAACAGAGAGTCAAGCAAAGCATTGTATTCCTGAGAAAAATCACACTCTCCAAGCAGACTCTT
ATTCTCCTAATTTACCAAAAAGTACCACAAAAGCAGCAAAAATGATGAACCAACAAAGGACAAAAATGGA
AATCAAAGAATCTTCTTCCTTTGACTTTAGGACTTCTGAAATAAGTGCAAAAGAAGAGCTAGTTTTGCAC
CCTGCTAAATCAAGCACTTCTTTTGACTTTCTGGAGCTAAATTACAGTTTTGACAAAAATGCTGACACAA
CCATGAAATGGCAGACAAAGGCATTTCCAATAGTTGGGGAGCCTCTTCAGAAGCATCAAAGTTTGGATTT
GGGCTCTCTTTTGTTTGAGGGATGTTCTAATTCTAAACCTGTAAATGCAGCAGGAAGATATTTTAATTCA
AAGGTGCCAATAACACGGACCAAATCAACTCCTTTTGAATTGATACAGCAGAGAGAAACCAAGGAGGTGG
ACAGCAAGGAAAACTTTTCTTATTTGGAATCTCAACCACATGATTCTTGTTTTGTAGAGATGCAGGCTCA
AAAAGTAATGCATGTTTCTTCAGCAGAACTGAATTATTCACTGCCATATGACTCTAAACACCAAATACGT
AATGCCTCTAATGTAAAGCACCATGACTCTAGTGCTCTTGGTGTATATTCTTACATACCTTTAGTGGAAA
ATCCTTATTTTTCATCATGGCCTCCAAGTGGTACCAGTTCTAAGATGTCTCTTGATTTACCTGAGAAGCA
AGATGGAACTGTTTTTCCTTCTTCTCTGTTGCCAACATCCTCTACATCCCTCTTCTCTTATTACAATTCA
CATGATTCTTTATCACTGAATTCTCCAACCAATATTTCCTCACTATTGAACCAGGAGTCAGCTGTACTAG
CAACTGCTCCAAGGATAGATGATGAAATCCCCCCTCCACTTCCTGTACGGACACCTGAATCATTTATTGT
GGTTGAGGAAGCTGGAGAATTCTCACCAAATGTTCCCAAATCCTTATCCTCAGCTGTGAAGGTAAAAATT
GGAACATCACTGGAATGGGGTGGAACATCTGAACCAAAGAAATTTGATGACTCTGTGATACTTAGACCAA
GCAAGAGTGTAAAACTCCGAAGTCCTAAATCAGAACTACATCAAGATCGTTCTTCTCCCCCACCTCCTCT
CCCAGAAAGAACTCTAGAGTCCTTCTTTCTTGCCGATGAAGATTAGCTCGAGGGGGGGCCCGGTACCTTA
ATTAATTAAGGTACCAGGTAAGTGTACCCAATTCGCCCTATAGTGAGTCGTATTACAATTCACTCGATCG
CCCTTCCCAACAGTTGCGCAGCCTGAATGGCGAATGGAGATCCAATTTTTAAGTGTATAATGTGTTAAAC
TACTGATTCTAATTGTTTGTGTATTTTAGATTCACAGTCCCAAGGCTCATTTCAGGCCCCTCAGTCCTCA
CAGTCTGTTCATGATCATAATCAGCCATACCACATTTGTAGAGGTTTTACTTGCTTTAAAAAACCTCCCA
CACCTCCCCCTGAACCTGAAACATAAAATGAATGCAATTGTTGTTGTTAACTTGTTTATTGCAGCTTATA
ATGGTTACAAATAAAGCAATAGCATCACAAATTTCACAAATAAAGCATTTTTTTCACTGCATTCTAGTTG
TGGTTTGTCCAAACTCATCAATGTATCTTAACGCGTAAATTGTAAGCGTTAATATTTTGTTAAAATTCGC
GTTAAATTTTTGTTAAATCAGCTCATTTTTTAACCAATAGGCCGAAATCGGCAAAATCCCTTATAAATCA
AAAGAATAGACCGAGATAGGGT
[37 nt withheld, positions 3467-3503]
AAAGAACGTGGACTCCAACGTCAAAGG
[49 nt withheld, positions 3531-3579]
T
[91 nt withheld, positions 3581-3671]
G
[124 nt withheld, positions 3673-3796]
CAGGTGGCACTTTTCGGGGAAATGTGCGCGGAACCCCTATTTGTTTATTTTTCTAAATACATTCAAATAT
GTATCCGCTCATGAGACAATAACCCTGATAAATGCTTCAATAATATTGAAAAAGGAAGAATCCTGAGGCG
GAAAGAACCAGCTGTGGAATGTGTGTCAGTTAGGGTGTGGAAAGTCCCCAGGCTCCCCAGCAGGCAGAAG
TATGCAAAGCATGCATCTCAATTAGTCAGCAACCAGGTGTGGAAAGTCCCCAGGCTCCCCAGCAGGCAGA
AGTATGCAAAGCATGCATCTCAATTAGTCAGCAACCATAGTCCCGCCCCTAACTCCGCCCATCCCGCCCC
TAACTCCGCCCAGTTCCGCCCATTCTCCGCCCCATGGCTGACTAATTTTTTTTATTTATGCAGAGGCCGA
GGCCGCCTCGGCCTCTGAGCTATTCCAGAAGTAGTGAGGAGGCTTTTTTGGAGGCCTAGGCTTTTGCAAA
GATCGATCAAGAGACAGGATGAGGATCGTTTCGCATGATTGAACAAGATGGATTGCACGCAGGTTCTCCG
GCCGCTTGGGTGGAGAGGCTATTCGGCTATGACTGGGCACAACAGACAATCGGCTGCTCTGATGCCGCCG
TGTTCCGGCTGTCAGCGCAGGGGCGCCCGGTTCTTTTTGTCAAGACCGACCTGTCCGGTGCCCTGAATGA
ACTGCAAGACGAGGCAGCGCGGCTATCGTGGCTGGCCACGACGGGCGTTCCTTGCGCAGCTGTGCTCGAC
GTTGTCACTGAAGCGGGAAGGGACTGGCTGCTATTGGGCGAAGTGCCGGGGCAGGATCTCCTGTCATCTC
ACCTTGCTCCTGCCGAGAAAGTATCCATCATGGCTGATGCAATGCGGCGGCTGCATACGCTTGATCCGGC
TACCTGCCCATTCGACCACCAAGCGAAACATCGCATCGAGCGAGCACGTACTCGGATGGAAGCCGGTCTT
GTCGATCAGGATGATCTGGACGAAGAACATCAGGGGCTCGCGCCAGCCGAACTGTTCGCCAGGCTCAAGG
CGAGCATGCCCGACGGCGAGGATCTCGTCGTGACCCATGGCGATGCCTGCTTGCCGAATATCATGGTGGA
AAATGGCCGCTTTTCTGGATTCATCGACTGTGGCCGGCTGGGTGTGGCGGACCGCTATCAGGACATAGCG
TTGGCTACCCGTGATATTGCTGAAGAACTTGGCGGCGAATGGGCTGACCGCTTCCTCGTGCTTTACGGTA
TCGCCGCTCCCGATTCGCAGCGCATCGCCTTCTATCGCCTTCTTGACGAGTTCTTCTGAGCGGGACTCTG
GGGTTCGAAATGACCGACCAAGCGACGCCCAACCTGCCATCACGAGATTTCGATTCCACCGCCGCCTTCT
ATGAAAGGTTGGGCTTCGGAATCGTTTTCCGGGACGCCGGCTGGATGATCCTCCAGCGCGGGGATCTCAT
GCTGGAGTTCTTCGCCCACCCTAGGGGGAGGCTAACTGAAACACGGAAGGAGACAATACCGGAAGGAACC
CGCGCTATGACGGCAATAAAAAGACAGAATAAAACGCACGGTGTTGGGTCGTTTGTTCATAAACGCGGGG
TTCGGTCCCAGGGCTGGCACTCTGTCGATACCCCACCGAGACCCCATTGGGGCCAATACGCCCGCGTTTC
TTCCTTTTCCCCACCCCACCCCCCAAGTTCGGGTGAAGGCCCAGGGCTCGCAGCCAACGTCGGGGCGGCA
GGCCCTGCCATAGCCTCAGGTTACTCATATATACTTTAGATTGATTTAAAACTTCATTTTTAATTTAAAA
GGATCTAGGTGAAGATCCTTTTTGATAATCTCATGACCAAAATCCCTTAACGTGAGTTTTCGTTCCACTG
AGCGTCAGACCCCGTAGAAAAGATCAAAGGATCTTCTTGAGATCCTTTTTTTCTGCGCGTAATCTGCTGC
TTGCAAACAAAAAAACCACCGCTACCAGCGGTGGTTTGTTTGCCGGATCAAGAGCTACCAACTCTTTTTC
CGAAGGTAACTGGCTTCAGCAGAGCGCAGATACCAAATACTGTTCTTCTAGTGTAGCCGTAGTTAGGCCA
CCACTTCAAGAACTCTGTAGCACCGCCTACATACCTCGCTCTGCTAATCCTGTTACCAGTGGCTGCTGCC
AGTGGCGATAAGTCGTGTCTTACCGGGTTGGACTCAAGACGATAGTTACCGGATAAGGCGCAGCGGTCGG
GCTGAACGGGGGGTTCGTGCACACAGCCCAGCTTGGAGCGAACGACCTACACCGAACTGAGATACCTACA
GCGTGAGCTATGAGAAAGCGCCACGCTTCCCGAAGGGAGAAAGGCGGACAGGTATCCGGTAAGCGGCAGG
GTCGGAACAGGAGAGCGCACGAGGGAGCTTCCAGGGGGAAACGCCTGGTATCTTTATAGTCCTGTCGGGT
TTCGCCACCTCTGACTTGAGCGTCGATTTTTGTGATGCTCGTCAGGGGGGCGGAGCCTATGGAAAAACGC
CAGCAACGCGGCCTTTTTACGGTTCCTGGCCTTTTGCTGGCCTTTTGCTCACATGTTCTTTCCTGCGTTA
TCCCCTGATTCTGTGGATAACCGTATTAC
Features (pLannotate 1.2.2; 20 found; start..end, strand, type, name):
     71..374     +  enhancer       CMV enhancer: human cytomegalovirus immediate early enhancer
    375..578     +  promoter       CMV promoter: human cytomegalovirus (CMV) immediate early promoter
    624..642     +  promoter       T3 promoter: promoter for bacteriophage T3 RNA polymerase
    655..678     +  misc_feature   MCS (fragment): pBluescript multiple cloning site
    686..710     +  CDS            3xFLAG (fragment): three tandem FLAG® epitope tags
    725..2857    +  CDS            PTPN22 (fragment) (sequence partly withheld): PTN22_HUMAN - Also known as PTPN8. Experimental evidence at protein level: Swiss-Prot protein existence level 1. Acts as negative regulator of T-cell receptor (TCR) signaling by direct dephosphorylation of the Src family kinases LCK and FYN, ITAMs of the TCRz/CD3 complex, as well as ZAP70, VAV, VCP and other key signaling molecules (PubMed:16461343, PubMed:18056643). Associates with and probably dephosphorylates CBL. Dephosphorylates LCK at its activating 'Tyr-394' residue (PubMed:21719704). Dephosphorylates ZAP70 at its activating 'Tyr-493' residue (PubMed:16461343). Dephosphorylates the immu
   2861..2881    +  misc_feature   MCS (fragment): pBluescript multiple cloning site
   2921..2939    -  promoter       T7 promoter: promoter for bacteriophage T7 RNA polymerase
   2949..2988    +  CDS            lacZα (fragment): LacZα fragment of β-galactosidase; lacZ fragment
   2998..3053    +  intron         small t intron (fragment): SV40 (simian virus 40) small t antigen intron
   3053..3190    +  CDS            large T antigen (fragment): large T antigen from SV40 (simian virus 40)
   3213..3334    +  polyA_signal   SV40 poly(A) signal: SV40 polyadenylation signal
   3368..3796    -  rep_origin     f1 ori (sequence partly withheld): f1 bacteriophage origin of replication; arrow indicates direction of (+) strand synthesis
   3823..3925    +  promoter       AmpR promoter: bla
   3929..4286    +  promoter       SV40 promoter: SV40 enhancer and early promoter
   4321..5115    +  CDS            NeoR/KanR: aminoglycoside phosphotransferase from Tn5; aph(3')-II (or nptII); confers resistance to neomycin, kanamycin, and G418 (Geneticin®)
   5136..5288    +  CDS            ble (fragment): BLE_KLEPN - Experimental evidence at protein level: Swiss-Prot protein existence level 1. Binding protein with a strong affinity to the bleomycin family of antibiotics. Binds to CL990; an antimitotic-antibiotic compound. From Klebsiella pneumoniae.
   5347..5394    +  polyA_signal   HSV TK poly(A) signal: herpes simplex virus thymidine kinase polyadenylation signal (Cole and Stacy, 1985)
   5485..5501    -  polyA_signal   bGH poly(A) signal (fragment): bovine growth hormone polyadenylation signal
   5723..6311    +  rep_origin     ori: high-copy-number ColE1/pMB1/pBR322/pUC origin of replication
