[The description below was written by a language model from this plasmid's Addgene catalogue record and pLannotate feature annotations shown in this document.]
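Description:
FLAG-Ex1-17-PTPN22 is a mammalian expression plasmid of about 6.4 kb built on the pCMV-Tag2 backbone. It carries a truncated form of human PTPN22, the lymphoid tyrosine phosphatase also known as LYP, which acts as a negative regulator of T-cell receptor signalling by dephosphorylating kinases such as LCK and ZAP70. The insert is described as a mutant comprising exons 1 to 17, and the annotated coding region of roughly 2.1 kb matches only a fragment of the reference protein, consistent with a C-terminally shortened product. Expression is driven by the human cytomegalovirus immediate early enhancer and promoter, and a backbone-encoded FLAG epitope sits immediately upstream of the insert to give an N-terminally tagged protein. The annotation software labels this short element as a partial 3xFLAG match, while the catalogue lists it simply as FLAG. Downstream SV40 sequences, including the SV40 polyadenylation signal, terminate the transcript. T3 and T7 phage promoters flank the cloning region. The restriction sites used for cloning are not recorded.

For propagation in E. coli, the plasmid has a high-copy ColE1/pUC-type origin and an f1 origin that permits single-stranded DNA production. A single NeoR/KanR gene (Tn5 aminoglycoside phosphotransferase) is preceded by both a bacterial bla promoter and the SV40 early promoter and followed by the HSV TK polyadenylation signal. It therefore confers kanamycin resistance in bacteria and allows G418 selection in mammalian cells. The construct is intended for expressing the tagged truncated PTPN22 in mammalian cells, where the FLAG tag allows detection or immunoprecipitation. The associated study concerned rare deleterious PTPN22 variants linked to type 1 diabetes risk.
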