Addgene plasmid #195375: FLAG-Ex1-17-PTPN22
Purpose: Mammalian expression of a human PTPN22 mutant (exon 1-17) with FLAG tag
Depositing lab: Patrick Concannon. Depositing organization: University of Florida. Publication: Targeted Deep Sequencing in Multiple-Affected Sibships of European Ancestry Identifies Rare Deleterious Variants in PTPN22 That Confer Risk for Type 1 Diabetes. Ge Y, Onengut-Gumuscu S, Quinlan AR, Mackey AJ, Wright JA, Buckner JH, Habib T, Rich SS, Concannon P. Diabetes. 2016 Mar;65(3):794-802. doi: 10.2337/db15-0322. Epub 2015 Dec 2. PubMed 26631741.
Backbone
  Vector backbone: pCMV-Tag2
  Vector type: Mammalian Expression
Growth in bacteria
  Bacterial resistance: Kanamycin, 50 μg/mL
  Growth temperature: 37°C
  Growth strain: DH5alpha
  Copy number: Unknown
Gene/Insert
  Gene/Insert name: PTPN22
  Species: H. sapiens (human)
  Mutation: PTPN22 mutant containing exon 1 to 17
  Entrez Gene: PTPN22 (a.k.a. LYP, LYP1, LYP2, PEP, PTPN22.5, PTPN22.6, PTPN8)
  Tag / fusion protein: FLAG (N terminal on backbone)
  Cloning method: Restriction Enzyme; 5′ cloning site unknown (unknown if destroyed); 3′ cloning site unknown (unknown if destroyed)
Terms and licenses: Academic/Nonprofit Terms; Industry Terms: Not Available to Industry
How to cite: FLAG-Ex1-17-PTPN22 was a gift from Patrick Concannon (Addgene plasmid # 195375 ; http://n2t.net/addgene:195375 ; RRID:Addgene_195375)
